>Addgene plasmid #244324 | pAAVLINK-EF1alpha-HA-5'-CUX1 | addgene full sequence | sequence record 491872 | Addgene NGS Result
CCTGCAGGCAGCTGCGCGCTCGCTCGCTCACTGAGGCCGCCCGGGCGTCGGGCGACCTTTGGTCGCCCGG
CCTCAGTGAGCGAGCGAGCGCGCAGAGAGGGAGTGGCCAACTCCATCACTAGGGGTTCCTGCGGCCGCAC
GCGTGGATCTGCGATCGCTCCGGTGCCCGTCAGTGGGCAGAGCGCACATCGCCCACAGTCCCCGAGAAGT
TGGGGGGAGGGGTCGGCAATTGAACGGGTGCCTAGAGAAGGTGGCGCGGGGTAAACTGGGAAAGTGATGT
CGTGTACTGGCTCCGCCTTTTTCCCGAGGGTGGGGGAGAACCGTATATAAGTGCAGTAGTCGCCGTGAAC
GTTCTTTTTCGCAACGGGTTTGCCGCCAGAACACAGCTGAAGCTTCGAGGGGCTCGCATCTCTCCTTCAC
GCGCCCGCCGCCCTACCTGAGGCCGCCATCCACGCCGGTTGAGTCGCGTTCTGCCGCCTCCCGCCTGTGG
TGCCTCCTGAACTGCGTCCGCCGTCTAGGTAAGTTTAAAGCTCAGGTCGAGACCGGGCCTTTGTCCGGCG
CTCCCTTGGAGCCTACCTAGACTCAGCCGGCTCTCCACGCTTTGCCTGACCCTGCTTGCTCAACTCTACG
TCTTTGTTTCGTTTTCTGTTCTGCGCCGTTACAGATCCAAGCTGTGACCGGCGCCTACCGTACGGCCACC
ATGTACCCTTATGACGTACCTGACTATGCTGGATCTTTGTGCGTAGCCGGAGCCAGGTTGAAGAGAGAAC
TCGATGCCACCGCAACGGTATTGGCGAACCGGCAGGATGAAAGTGAGCAGTCCAGAAAGCGGCTTATCGA
ACAGAGCCGGGAGTTCAAGAAGAACACTCCAGAGGATTTGCGCAAGCAGGTAGCGCCGCTGCTGAAGAGT
TTCCAAGGAGAGATTGATGCACTGAGTAAAAGAAGCAAGGAAGCTGAAGCAGCTTTCTTGAATGTCTACA
AAAGATTGATTGACGTCCCAGATCCCGTACCAGCTTTGGATCTCGGACAGCAACTCCAGCTCAAAGTGCA
GCGCCTGCACGATATTGAAACAGAGAACCAGAAACTTAGGGAAACTCTGGAAGAATACAACAAGGAATTT
GCTGAAGTGAAAAATCAAGAGGTTACGATAAAAGCACTTAAAGAGAAAATCCGAGAATATGAACAGACAC
TGAAGAACCAAGCCGAAACCATAGCTCTTGAGAAGGAACAGAAGTTACAGAATGACTTTGCAGAAAAGGA
GAGAAAGCTGCAGGAGACACAGATGTCCACCACCTCAAAGCTGGAGGAAGCTGAGCATAAGGTTCAGAGC
CTACAAACAGCCCTGGAAAAAACTCGAACAGAATTATTTGACCTGAAAACCAAATACGATGAAGAAACTA
CTGCAAAGGCCGACGAGATTGAAATGATCATGACGGACCTTGAAAGGGCAAACCAGAGGGCAGAGGTGGC
TCAGAGAGAGGCGGAGACCTTAAGGGAACAGCTCTCATCGGCCAATCACTCCCTCCAGCTGGCCTCACAG
ATCCAGAAGGCACCAGACGTGGAGCAGGCCATAGAGGTGCTGACCCGCTCCAGCCTAGAAGTTGAGTTGG
CCGCCAAGGAGCGGGAGATCGCACAGCTGGTGGAGGACGTGCAGAGACTCCAGGCCAGCCTCACCAAGCT
GCGGGAGAATTCGGCCAGCCAGATCTCACAGCTTGAGCAGCAGCTGAGCGCCAAAAACAGCACACTCAAA
CAACTGGAAGAAAAACTCAAAGGCCAGGCTGACTATGAAGAGGTGAAGAAAGAGCTGAACATTCTGAAGT
CCATGGAGTTTGCACCGTCCGAGGGCGCTGGGACACAGGATGCGGCCAAGCCCCTGGAGGTGCTGTTGCT
GGAGAAGAACCGCTCGCTGCAGTCCGAGAACGCCGCGCTGCGCATCTCCAACAGCGACCTGAGCGGGTCA
GCCAGGAGGAAAGGGAAAGACCAGCCTGAAAGTCGGCGCCCGGGATCTTTGCCGGCCCCCCCTCCTTCTC
AGTTGCCCCGCAACCCGGGGGAGCAGGCTTCCAATACTAATGGTACACACCAGTTCTCACCAGCGGGGTT
AAGTCAAGACTTTTTCAGCTCATCCCTGGCAAGCCCCAGCCTACCCCTGGCTTCTACAGGAAAATTTGCA
CTAAACTCTCTTCTCCAGCGGCAGCTAATGCAGTCCTTCTACTCCAAGGCTATGCAGGAAGCCGGAAGCA
CAAGCATGATTTTTTCAACAGGTCCATACAGCACAAACTCCATATCTTCCCAAAGTCCATTACAACAAAG
CCCAGATGTCAATGGCATGGCCCCATCCCCCAGCCAGTCAGAAAGTGCTGGGAGCGTCTCCGAGGGCGAG
GAGATGGACACTGCAGAAATCGCCCGGCAGGTCAAAGAGCAGCTGATTAAGCACAATATCGGACAACGTA
TTTTCGGACATTATGTGTTGGGACTGTCTCAAGGGTCCGTGAGCGAGATTCTGGCCCGGCCCAAGCCATG
GAATAAACTGACTGTTCGTGGCAAGGAGCCATTTCACAAGATGAAACAGTTCCTCTCCGATGAGCAGAAC
ATCCTGGCCCTCCGTAGCATCCAAGGCAGACAAAGAGAGAATCCAGGCCAGAGCCTGAACAGACTATTTC
AGGAAGTACCGAAACGAAGAAATGGGTCTGAAGGTAAGTATCAAGGTTACAAGACAGGTTTAAGGAGACC
AATAAGCTATTATTCGTATAGGATACTTTATACGAAGTTATTAAGTTATGGAGACCGGTGTGGCACGTGC
GGACCGAGCGGCCGCAGGAACCCCTAGTGATGGAGTTGGCCACTCCCTCTCTGCGCGCTCGCTCGCTCAC
TGAGGCCGGGCGACCAAAGGTCGCCCGGCCTCAGTGAGCGAGCGAGCGCGCAGCTGCCTGCAGGGGCGCC
TGATGCGGTATTTTCTCCTTACGCATCTGTGCGGTATTTCACACCGCATA
[95 nt withheld, positions 2991-3085]
T
[46 nt withheld, positions 3087-3132]
C
[141 nt withheld, positions 3134-3274]
CCTTTGACGTTGGAGTCCACGTTCTTT
[37 nt withheld, positions 3302-3338]
ACTCTATCTCGGGCTATTCTTTTGATTTATAAGGGATTTTGCCGATTTCGGTCTATTGGTTAAAAAATGA
GCTGATTTAACAAAAATTTAACGCGAATTTTAACAAAATATTAACGTTTACAATTTTATGGTGCACTCTC
AGTACAATCTGCTCTGATGCCGCATAGTTAAGCCAGCCCCGACACCCGCCAACACCCGCTGACGCGCCCT
GACGGGCTTGTCTGCTCCCGGCATCCGCTTACAGACAAGCTGTGACCGTCTCCGGGAGCTGCATGTGTCA
GAGGTTTTCACCGTCATCACCGAAACGCGCGAGACGAAAGGGCCTCGTGATACGCCTATTTTTATAGGTT
AATGTCATGATAATAATGGTTTCTTAGACGTCAGGTGGCACTTTTCGGGGAAATGTGCGCGGAACCCCTA
TTTGTTTATTTTTCTAAATACATTCAAATATGTATCCGCTCATGAGACAATAACCCTGATAAATGCTTCA
ATAATATTGAAAAAGGAAGAGTATGAGTATTCAACATTTCCGTGTCGCCCTTATTCCCTTTTTTGCGGCA
TTTTGCCTTCCTGTTTTTGCTCACCCAGAAACGCTGGTGAAAGTAAAAGATGCTGAAGATCAGTTGGGTG
CACGAGTGGGTTACATCGAACTGGATCTCAACAGCGGTAAGATCCTTGAGAGTTTTCGCCCCGAAGAACG
TTTTCCAATGATGAGCACTTTTAAAGTTCTGCTATGTGGCGCGGTATTATCCCGTATTGACGCCGGGCAA
GAGCAACTCGGTCGCCGCATACACTATTCTCAGAATGACTTGGTTGAGTACTCACCAGTCACAGAAAAGC
ATCTTACGGATGGCATGACAGTAAGAGAATTATGCAGTGCTGCCATAACCATGAGTGATAACACTGCGGC
CAACTTACTTCTGACAACGATCGGAGGACCGAAGGAGCTAACCGCTTTTTTGCACAACATGGGGGATCAT
GTAACTCGCCTTGATCGTTGGGAACCGGAGCTGAATGAAGCCATACCAAACGACGAGCGTGACACCACGA
TGCCTGTAGCAATGGCAACAACGTTGCGCAAACTATTAACTGGCGAACTACTTACTCTAGCTTCCCGGCA
ACAATTAATAGACTGGATGGAGGCGGATAAAGTTGCAGGACCACTTCTGCGCTCGGCCCTTCCGGCTGGC
TGGTTTATTGCTGATAAATCTGGAGCCGGTGAGCGTGGGTCTCGCGGTATCATTGCAGCACTGGGGCCAG
ATGGTAAGCCCTCCCGTATCGTAGTTATCTACACGACGGGGAGTCAGGCAACTATGGATGAACGAAATAG
ACAGATCGCTGAGATAGGTGCCTCACTGATTAAGCATTGGTAACTGTCAGACCAAGTTTACTCATATATA
CTTTAGATTGATTTAAAACTTCATTTTTAATTTAAAAGGATCTAGGTGAAGATCCTTTTTGATAATCTCA
TGACCAAAATCCCTTAACGTGAGTTTTCGTTCCACTGAGCGTCAGACCCCGTAGAAAAGATCAAAGGATC
TTCTTGAGATCCTTTTTTTCTGCGCGTAATCTGCTGCTTGCAAACAAAAAAACCACCGCTACCAGCGGTG
GTTTGTTTGCCGGATCAAGAGCTACCAACTCTTTTTCCGAAGGTAACTGGCTTCAGCAGAGCGCAGATAC
CAAATACTGTTCTTCTAGTGTAGCCGTAGTTAGGCCACCACTTCAAGAACTCTGTAGCACCGCCTACATA
CCTCGCTCTGCTAATCCTGTTACCAGTGGCTGCTGCCAGTGGCGATAAGTCGTGTCTTACCGGGTTGGAC
TCAAGACGATAGTTACCGGATAAGGCGCAGCGGTCGGGCTGAACGGGGGGTTCGTGCACACAGCCCAGCT
TGGAGCGAACGACCTACACCGAACTGAGATACCTACAGCGTGAGCTATGAGAAAGCGCCACGCTTCCCGA
AGGGAGAAAGGCGGACAGGTATCCGGTAAGCGGCAGGGTCGGAACAGGAGAGCGCACGAGGGAGCTTCCA
GGGGGAAACGCCTGGTATCTTTATAGTCCTGTCGGGTTTCGCCACCTCTGACTTGAGCGTCGATTTTTGT
GATGCTCGTCAGGGGGGCGGAGCCTATGGAAAAACGCCAGCAACGCGGCCTTTTTACGGTTCCTGGCCTT
TTGCTGGCCTTTTGCTCACATGT
Features (pLannotate 1.2.2; 15 found; start..end, strand, type, name):
     12..39      +  repeat_region  AAV2 ITR (fragment): inverted terminal repeat of adeno-associated virus serotype 2 inverted
     68..95      +  repeat_region  AAV2 ITR (fragment): inverted terminal repeat of adeno-associated virus serotype 2 inverted
    175..386     +  promoter       EF-1α core promoter: core promoter for human elongation factor EF-1α
    399..667     +  LTR            5' LTR (truncated): truncated 5' long terminal repeat (LTR) from human T-cell leukemia virus (HTLV) type 1
    737..2695    +  CDS            CUX1 (fragment): CUX1_HUMAN - Also known as CUTL1. Experimental evidence at protein level: Swiss-Prot protein existence level 1. [CDP/Cux p110]: Plays a role in cell cycle progression, in particular at the G1/S transition. As cells progress into S phase, a fraction of CUX1 molecules is proteolytically processed into N- terminally truncated proteins of 110 kDa. While CUX1 only transiently binds to DNA and carries the CCAAT-displacement activity, CDP/Cux p110 makes a stable interaction with DNA and stimulates expression of genes such as POLA1. From Homo sapiens (Human).
   2694..2734    +  intron         chimeric intron (fragment): chimera between introns from human β-globin and immunoglobulin heavy chain genes
   2743..2771    +  protein_bind   lox2272 (fragment): Cre-mediated recombination occurs in the 8-bp core sequence (GGATACTT). lox2272 sites are compatible with each other, but incompatible with loxP or loxN sites (Lee and Saito, 1988). Cre recombinase
   2816..2897    +  repeat_region  AAV2 ITR (fragment): inverted terminal repeat of adeno-associated virus serotype 2 inverted
   2939..2990    -  misc_feature   bom (fragment): basis of mobility region from pBR322
   3009..3464    +  rep_origin     f1 ori (sequence partly withheld): f1 bacteriophage origin of replication; arrow indicates direction of (+) strand synthesis
   3465..3514    -  misc_feature   bom (fragment): basis of mobility region from pBR322
   3616..3651    -  CDS            rop (fragment): Rop protein, which maintains plasmids at low copy number; rop
   3746..3850    +  promoter       AmpR promoter: bla
   3851..4711    +  CDS            AmpR: β-lactamase; bla; confers resistance to ampicillin, carbenicillin, and related antibiotics
   4882..5470    +  rep_origin     ori: high-copy-number ColE1/pMB1/pBR322/pUC origin of replication
