[The description below was written by a language model from this plasmid's Addgene catalogue record and pLannotate feature annotations shown in this document.]
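Description:
pAAVLINK-EF1alpha-HA-5'-CUX1 is an AAV transfer plasmid built on the pAAV-MCS2 backbone that carries the upstream half of a split expression cassette for human CUX1. It belongs to the AAVLINK system, a DNA-recombination approach for delivering cargoes too large for a single AAV genome, and it is meant to be paired with a matching 3' vector; the record refers to the publication for that partner. In bacteria the roughly 5.5 kb plasmid replicates from a high-copy ColE1/pUC-type origin and is selected through the β-lactamase (AmpR) gene. An f1 phage origin is also present, and short remnants of pBR322 bom and rop are annotated in the backbone.

Between the AAV2 inverted terminal repeats, which the automated annotation detects only as fragments, the payload begins with the EF-1α core promoter followed by a truncated HTLV-1 5' LTR segment, a composite arrangement commonly used for strong constitutive mammalian expression. This drives an N-terminally HA-tagged fragment of the CUX1 coding sequence of about 2 kb. The HA tag is listed in the catalogue fields but is not separately annotated. The coding fragment ends directly at a short piece of the β-globin/immunoglobulin chimeric intron, apparently its 5' (splice donor) portion, followed by a partially matched lox2272 site just before the right-hand ITR. No polyadenylation signal is annotated, as expected for a 5' half-vector. The layout suggests that Cre-mediated recombination at lox2272 joins this genome to the 3' partner and that splicing then removes the intronic junction to restore a continuous CUX1 transcript. However, the record does not describe the mechanism or the source of the recombinase.
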