Addgene plasmid #244324: pAAVLINK-EF1alpha-HA-5'-CUX1
Purpose: 5' AAVLINK plasmid for CUX1 expression
Depositing lab: Zhonghua Lu. Depositing organization: Shenzhen Institute of Advanced Technology (SIAT), Chinese Academy of Sciences. Publication: AAVLINK: A potent DNA-recombination method for large cargo delivery in gene therapy. Lin J, Lin Y, Liu N, Cao W, Zhang J, Wen S, Zhang Y, Liao W, Hong Z, Lin Y, Liu Q, Liu H, Li Q, Chen B, Li M, Luo Z, Yang L, Yang Y, Zheng SH, Wang Y, Chu H, Hu Y, Qin Y, Luo BX, Tian S, Chen Y, Yan T, Yang L, Wang H, Liu T, Jiang Y, Lu Z. Cell. 2026 Feb 5;189(3):969-986.e17. doi: 10.1016/j.cell.2025.12.039. Epub 2026 Jan 27. PubMed 41605211.
Backbone
  Vector backbone: pAAV-MCS2
  Backbone manufacturer: Steve Jackson (Addgene # 46954)
  Vector type: AAV
Growth in bacteria
  Bacterial resistance: Ampicillin, 100 μg/mL
  Growth temperature: 37°C
  Growth strain: NEB Stable
  Copy number: High Copy
Gene/Insert
  Gene/Insert name: CUX1
  Species: H. sapiens (human)
  Entrez Gene: CUX1 (a.k.a. CASP, CDP, CDP/Cut, CDP1, COY1, CUTL1, CUX, Clox, Cux/CDP, GDDI, GOLIM6, Nbla10317, p100, p110, p200, p75)
  Promoter: EF1alpha
  Tag / fusion protein: HA (N terminal on insert)
  Cloning method: Restriction Enzyme; 5′ cloning site unknown (unknown if destroyed)
Terms and licenses: Academic/Nonprofit Terms; Industry Terms: Not Available to Industry
Depositor comments: See publication for corresponding AAV Link vectors.
How to cite: pAAVLINK-EF1alpha-HA-5'-CUX1 was a gift from Zhonghua Lu (Addgene plasmid # 244324 ; http://n2t.net/addgene:244324 ; RRID:Addgene_244324)
